>Addgene plasmid #240141 | pMSCV-HA-human Cyclin L1 beta-IRES-EGFP | addgene full sequence | sequence record 477093 | Addgene NGS Result
GAAGATCCTTTGATCTTTTCTACGGGGTCTGACGCTCAGTGGAACGAAAACTCACGTTAAGGGATTTTGG
TCATGAGATTATCAAAAAGGATCTTCACCTAGATCCTTTTAAATTAAAAATGAAGTTTTAAATCAATCTA
AAGTATATATGAGTAAACTTGGTCTGACAGTTACCAATGCTTAATCAGTGAGGCACCTATCTCAGCGATC
TGTCTATTTCGTTCATCCATAGTTGCCTGACTCCCCGTCGTGTAGATAACTACGATACGGGAGGGCTTAC
CATCTGGCCCCAGTGCTGCAATGATACCGCGAGACCCACGCTCACCGGCTCCAGATTTATCAGCAATAAA
CCAGCCAGCCGGAAGGGCCGAGCGCAGAAGTGGTCCTGCAACTTTATCCGCCTCCATCCAGTCTATTAAT
TGTTGCCGGGAAGCTAGAGTAAGTAGTTCGCCAGTTAATAGTTTGCGCAACGTTGTTGCCATTGCTACAG
GCATCGTGGTGTCACGCTCGTCGTTTGGTATGGCTTCATTCAGCTCCGGTTCCCAACGATCAAGGCGAGT
TACATGATCCCCCATGTTGTGCAAAAAAGCGGTTAGCTCCTTCGGTCCTCCGATCGTTGTCAGAAGTAAG
TTGGCCGCAGTGTTATCACTCATGGTTATGGCAGCACTGCATAATTCTCTTACTGTCATGCCATCCGTAA
GATGCTTTTCTGTGACTGGTGAGTACTCAACCAAGTCATTCTGAGAATAGTGTATGCGGCGACCGAGTTG
CTCTTGCCCGGCGTCAATACGGGATAATACCGCGCCACATAGCAGAACTTTAAAAGTGCTCATCATTGGA
AAACGTTCTTCGGGGCGAAAACTCTCAAGGATCTTACCGCTGTTGAGATCCAGTTCGATGTAACCCACTC
GTGCACCCAACTGATCTTCAGCATCTTTTACTTTCACCAGCGTTTCTGGGTGAGCAAAAACAGGAAGGCA
AAATGCCGCAAAAAAGGGAATAAGGGCGACACGGAAATGTTGAATACTCATACTCTTCCTTTTTCAATAT
TATTGAAGCATTTATCAGGGTTATTGTCTCATGAGCGGATACATATTTGAATGTATTTAGAAAAATAAAC
AAATAGGGGTTCCGCGCACATTTCCCCGAAAAGTGCCACCTGACGTCTAAGAAACCATTATTATCATGAC
ATTAACCTATAAAAATAGGCGTATCACGAGGCCCTTTCGTCTCGCGCGTTTCGGTGATGACGGTGAAAAC
CTCTGACACATGCAGCTCCCGGAGACGGTCACAGCTTGTCTGTAAGCGGATGCCGGGAGCAGACAAGCCC
GTCAGGGCGCGTCAGCGGGTGTTGGCGGGTGTCGGGGCTGGCTTAACTATGCGGCATCAGAGCAGATTGT
ACTGAGAGTGCACCATATGCGGTGTGAAATACCGCACAGATGCGTAAGGAGAAAATACCGCATCAGGCGC
CATTCGCCATTCAGGCTGCGCAACTGTTGGGAAGGGCGATCGGTGCGGGCCTCTTCGCTATTACGCCAGC
TGGCGAAAGGGGGATGTGCTGCAAGGCGATTAAGTTGGGTAACGCCAGGGTTTTCCCAGTCACGACGTTG
TAAAACGACGGCGCAAGGAATGGTGCATGCAAGGAGATGGCGCCCAACAGTCCCCCGGCCACGGGGCCTG
CCACCATACCCACGCCGAAACAAGCGCTCATGAGCCCGAAGTGGCGAGCCCGATCTTCCCCATCGGTGAT
GTCGGCGATATAGGCGCCAGCAACCGCACCTGTGGCGCCGGTGATGCCGGCCACGATGCGTCCGGCGTAG
AGGCGATTAGTCCAATTTGTTAAAGACAGGATATCAGTGGTCCAGGCTCTAGTTTTGACTCAACAATATC
ACCAGCTGAAGCCTATAGAGTACGAGCCATAGATAAAATAAAAGATTTTATTTAGTCTCCAGAAAAAGGG
GGGAATGAAAGACCCCACCTGTAGGTTTGGCAAGCTAGCTTAAGTAACGCCATTTTGCAAGGCATGGAAA
ATACATAACTGAGAATAGAGAAGTTCAGATCAAGGTTAGGAACAGAGAGACAGCAGAATATGGGCCAAAC
AGGATATCTGTGGTAAGCAGTTCCTGCCCCGGCTCAGGGCCAAGAACAGATGGTCCCCAGATGCGGTCCC
GCCCTCAGCAGTTTCTAGAGAACCATCAGATGTTTCCAGGGTGCCCCAAGGACCTGAAATGACCCTGTGC
CTTATTTGAACTAACCAATCAGTTCGCTTCTCGCTTCTGTTCGCGCGCTTCTGCTCCCCGAGCTCAATAA
AAGAGCCCACAACCCCTCACTCGGCGCGCCAGTCCTCCGATAGACTGCGTCGCCCGGGTACCCGTATTCC
CAATAAAGCCTCTTGCTGTTTGCATCCGAATCGTGGACTCGCTGATCCTTGGGAGGGTCTCCTCAGATTG
ATTGACTGCCCACCTCGGGGGTCTTTCATTTGGAGGTTCCACCGAGATTTGGAGACCCCTGCCCAGGGAC
CACCGACCCCCCCGCCGGGAGGTAAGCTGGCCAGCGGTCGTTTCGTGTCTGTCTCTGTCTTTGTGCGTGT
TTGTGCCGGCATCTAATGTTTGCGCCTGCGTCTGTACTAGTTAGCTAACTAGCTCTGTATCTGGCGGACC
CGTGGTGGAACTGACGAGTTCTGAACACCCGGCCGCAACCCTGGGAGACGTCCCAGGGACTTTGGGGGCC
GTTTTTGTGGCCCGACCTGAGGAAGGGAGTCGATGTGGAATCCGACCCCGTCAGGATATGTGGTTCTGGT
AGGAGACGAGAACCTAAAACAGTTCCCGCCTCCGTCTGAATTTTTGCTTTCGGTTTGGAACCGAAGCCGC
GCGTCTTGTCTGCTGCAGCGCTGCAGCATCGTTCTGTGTTGTCTCTGTCTGACTGTGTTTCTGTATTTGT
CTGAAAATTAGGGCCAGACTGTTACCACTCCCTTAAGTTTGACCTTAGGTCACTGGAAAGATGTCGAGCG
GATCGCTCACAACCAGTCGGTAGATGTCAAGAAGAGACGTTGGGTTACCTTCTGCTCTGCAGAATGGCCA
ACCTTTAACGTCGGATGGCCGCGAGACGGCACCTTTAACCGAGACCTCATCACCCAGGTTAAGATCAAGG
TCTTTTCACCTGGCCCGCATGGACACCCAGACCAGGTCCCCTACATCGTGACCTGGGAAGCCTTGGCTTT
TGACCCCCCTCCCTGGGTCAAGCCCTTTGTACACCCTAAGCCTCCGCCTCCTCTTCCTCCATCCGCCCCG
TCTCTCCCCCTTGAACCTCCTCGTTCGACCCCGCCTCGATCCTCCCTTTATCCAGCCCTCACTCCTTCTC
TAGGCGCCGGAATTCATGTACCCATACGACGTCCCAGACTACGCTGCGGCGTCCGGGCCTCATTCGACAG
CTACTGCTGCCGCAGCCGCCTCATCGGCCGCCCCAAGCGCGGGCGGCTCCAGCTCCGGGACGACGACCAC
GACGACGACCACGACGGGAGGGATCCTGATCGGCGATCGCCTGTACTCGGAAGTTTCACTTACCATCGAC
CACTCTCTGATTCCGGAGGAGAGGCTCTCGCCCACCCCATCCATGCAGGATGGGCTCGACCTGCCCAGTG
AGACGGACTTACGCATCCTGGGCTGCGAGCTCATCCAGGCCGCCGGCATTCTCCTCCGGCTGCCGCAGGT
GGCGATGGCAACGGGGCAGGTGTTGTTTCATCGTTTTTTCTACTCCAAATCTTTCGTCAAACACAGTTTC
GAGATTGTTGCTATGGCTTGTATTAATCTTGCATCAAAAATCGAAGAAGCACCTAGAAGAATAAGAGATG
TGATTAATGTATTCCACCACCTCCGCCAGTTAAGAGGAAAAAGGACTCCAAGCCCCCTGATCCTTGATCA
GAACTACATTAACCCCAAAAATCAAGTTATCAAAGCAGAGAGGAGGGTGCTAAAGGAGTTGGGATTTTGT
GTTCATGTCAAGCATCCTCATAAGATCATTGTTATGTATTTACAAGTCTTAGAATGTGAACGTAATCAAA
CCCTGGTTCAAACTGCCTGGGTAGTCCATGATGGTAAGTCATAGCTCGAGCGGGATCAATTCCGCCCCCC
CCCTAACGTTACTGGCCGAAGCCGCTTGGAATAAGGCCGGTGTGCGTTTGTCTATATGTTATTTTCCACC
ATATTGCCGTCTTTTGGCAATGTGAGGGCCCGGAAACCTGGCCCTGTCTTCTTGACGAGCATTCCTAGGG
GTCTTTCCCCTCTCGCCAAAGGAATGCAAGGTCTGTTGAATGTCGTGAAGGAAGCAGTTCCTCTGGAAGC
TTCTTGAAGACAAACAACGTCTGTAGCGACCCTTTGCAGGCAGCGGAACCCCCCACCTGGCGACAGGTGC
CTCTGCGGCCAAAAGCCACGTGTATAAGATACACCTGCAAAGGCGGCACAACCCCAGTGCCACGTTGTGA
GTTGGATAGTTGTGGAAAGAGTCAAATGGCTCTCCTCAAGCGTATTCAACAAGGGGCTGAAGGATGCCCA
GAAGGTACCCCATTGTATGGGATCTGATCTGGGGCCTCGGTGCACATGCTTTACATGTGTTTAGTCGAGG
TTAAAAAAACGTCTAGGCCCCCCGAACCACGGGGACGTGGTTTTCCTTTGAAAAACACGATAATACCATG
GTGAGCAAGGGCGAGGAGCTGTTCACCGGGGTGGTGCCCATCCTGGTCGAGCTGGACGGCGACGTAAACG
GCCACAAGTTCAGCGTGTCCGGCGAGGGCGAGGGCGATGCCACCTACGGCAAGCTGACCCTGAAGTTCAT
CTGCACCACCGGCAAGCTGCCCGTGCCCTGGCCCACCCTCGTGACCACCCTGACCTACGGCGTGCAGTGC
TTCAGCCGCTACCCCGACCACATGAAGCAGCACGACTTCTTCAAGTCCGCCATGCCCGAAGGCTACGTCC
AGGAGCGCACCATCTTCTTCAAGGACGACGGCAACTACAAGACCCGCGCCGAGGTGAAGTTCGAGGGCGA
CACCCTGGTGAACCGCATCGAGCTGAAGGGCATCGACTTCAAGGAGGACGGCAACATCCTGGGGCACAAG
CTGGAGTACAACTACAACAGCCACAACGTCTATATCATGGCCGACAAGCAGAAGAACGGCATCAAGGTGA
ACTTCAAGATCCGCCACAACATCGAGGACGGCAGCGTGCAGCTCGCCGACCACTACCAGCAGAACACCCC
CATCGGCGACGGCCCCGTGCTGCTGCCCGACAACCACTACCTGAGCACCCAGTCCGCCCTGAGCAAAGAC
CCCAACGAGAAGCGCGATCACATGGTCCTGCTGGAGTTCGTGACCGCCGCCGGGATCACTCTCGGCATGG
ACGAGCTGTACAAGTAAAGCGGCCGCGACTCTAGAGTCGACCTGCAGGCATGCAAGCTTCAGGTAGCCGG
CTAACGTTAACAACCGGTACCTCTAGAACTATAGCTAGCATGCGCAAATTTAAAGCGCTGATATCGATAA
AATAAAAGATTTTATTTAGTCTCCAGAAAAAGGGGGGAATGAAAGACCCCACCTGTAGGTTTGGCAAGCT
AGCTTAAGTAACGCCATTTTGCAAGGCATGGAAAATACATAACTGAGAATAGAGAAGTTCAGATCAAGGT
TAGGAACAGAGAGACAGCAGAATATGGGCCAAACAGGATATCTGTGGTAAGCAGTTCCTGCCCCGGCTCA
GGGCCAAGAACAGATGGTCCCCAGATGCGGTCCCGCCCTCAGCAGTTTCTAGAGAACCATCAGATGTTTC
CAGGGTGCCCCAAGGACCTGAAATGACCCTGTGCCTTATTTGAACTAACCAATCAGTTCGCTTCTCGCTT
CTGTTCGCGCGCTTCTGCTCCCCGAGCTCAATAAAAGAGCCCACAACCCCTCACTCGGCGCGCCAGTCCT
CCGATAGACTGCGTCGCCCGGGTACCCGTGTATCCAATAAACCCTCTTGCAGTTGCATCCGACTTGTGGT
CTCGCTGTTCCTTGGGAGGGTCTCCTCTGAGTGATTGACTACCCGTCAGCGGGGGTCTTTCATGGGTAAC
AGTTTCTTGAAGTTGGAGAACAACATTCTGAGGGTAGGAGTCGAATATTAAGTAATCCTGACTCAATTAG
CCACTGTTTTGAATCCACATACTCCAATACTCCTGAAATAGTTCATTATGGACAGCGCAGAAAGAGCTGG
GGAGAATTGTGAAATTGTTATCCGCTCACAATTCCACACAACATACGAGCCGGAAGCATAAAGTGTAAAG
CCTGGGGTGCCTAATGAGTGAGCTAACTCACATTAATTGCGTTGCGCTCACTGCCCGCTTTCCAGTCGGG
AAACCTGTCGTGCCAGCTGCATTAATGAATCGGCCAACGCGCGGGGAGAGGCGGTTTGCGTATTGGGCGC
TCTTCCGCTTCCTCGCTCACTGACTCGCTGCGCTCGGTCGTTCGGCTGCGGCGAGCGGTATCAGCTCACT
CAAAGGCGGTAATACGGTTATCCACAGAATCAGGGGATAACGCAGGAAAGAACATGTGAGCAAAAGGCCA
GCAAAAGGCCAGGAACCGTAAAAAGGCCGCGTTGCTGGCGTTTTTCCATAGGCTCCGCCCCCCTGACGAG
CATCACAAAAATCGACGCTCAAGTCAGAGGTGGCGAAACCCGACAGGACTATAAAGATACCAGGCGTTTC
CCCCTGGAAGCTCCCTCGTGCGCTCTCCTGTTCCGACCCTGCCGCTTACCGGATACCTGTCCGCCTTTCT
CCCTTCGGGAAGCGTGGCGCTTTCTCATAGCTCACGCTGTAGGTATCTCAGTTCGGTGTAGGTCGTTCGC
TCCAAGCTGGGCTGTGTGCACGAACCCCCCGTTCAGCCCGACCGCTGCGCCTTATCCGGTAACTATCGTC
TTGAGTCCAACCCGGTAAGACACGACTTATCGCCACTGGCAGCAGCCACTGGTAACAGGATTAGCAGAGC
GAGGTATGTAGGCGGTGCTACAGAGTTCTTGAAGTGGTGGCCTAACTACGGCTACACTAGAAGAACAGTA
TTTGGTATCTGCGCTCTGCTGAAGCCAGTTACCTTCGGAAAAAGAGTTGGTAGCTCTTGATCCGGCAAAC
AAACCACCGCTGGTAGCGGTGGTTTTTTTGTTTGCAAGCAGCAGATTACGCGCAGAAAAAAAGGATCTCA
A
Features (pLannotate 1.2.2; 20 found; start..end, strand, type, name):
    171..1031    -  CDS            AmpR: β-lactamase; bla; confers resistance to ampicillin, carbenicillin, and related antibiotics
   1032..1136    -  promoter       AmpR promoter: bla
   1231..1266    +  CDS            rop (fragment): Rop protein, which maintains plasmids at low copy number; rop
   1368..1467    +  misc_feature   bom (fragment): basis of mobility region from pBR322
   1473..1622    -  CDS            lacZα (fragment): LacZα fragment of β-galactosidase; lacZ fragment
   1622..1823    -  CDS            TcR (fragment): tetracycline efflux protein; tet; confers resistance to tetracycline
   1824..1922    +  CDS            env (fragment): murine leukemia virus gPr80 envelope polyprotein precursor; env; proteolytically cleaved into gp70SU and p15TM subunits
   1964..2480    +  LTR            5' LTR: 5' long terminal repeat from murine embryonic stem cell virus
   2544..2885    +  misc_feature   MESV Ψ: packaging signal of murine embryonic stem cell virus
   2952..3368    +  CDS            gag (truncated): truncated Moloney murine leukemia virus (MMLV) gag gene lacking the start codon
   3409..4080    +  CDS            CCNL1 (fragment): CCNL1_HUMAN - Experimental evidence at protein level: Swiss-Prot protein existence level 1. Involved in pre-mRNA splicing. Functions in association with cyclin-dependent kinases (CDKs) (PubMed:18216018). Inhibited by the CDK-specific inhibitor CDKN1A/p21 (PubMed:11980906). May play a role in the regulation of RNA polymerase II (pol II). May be a candidate proto- oncogene in head and neck squamous cell carcinomas (HNSCC) (PubMed:12414649, PubMed:15700036). From Homo sapiens (Human).
   4125..4685    +  misc_feature   IRES: internal ribosome entry site (IRES) of the encephalomyocarditis virus (EMCV)
   4688..5407    +  CDS            EGFP: the original enhanced GFP (Yang et al., 1996) mammalian codon-optimized
   5419..5449    +  misc_feature   MCS (fragment): pUC18/19 multiple cloning site
   5569..6083    +  LTR            3' LTR: 3' long terminal repeat from murine embryonic stem cell virus
   6245..6261    -  protein_bind   lac operator: The lac repressor binds to the lac operator to inhibit transcription in E. coli. This inhibition can be relieved by adding lactose or isopropyl-β-D-thiogalactopyranoside (IPTG). lac repressor encoded by lacI
   6269..6299    -  promoter       lac promoter: promoter for the E. coli lac operon
   6314..6335    -  protein_bind   CAP binding site: CAP binding activates transcription in the presence of cAMP. E. coli catabolite activator protein
   6348..6440    -  CDS            lacI (fragment): lac repressor; lacI; The lac repressor binds to the lac operator to inhibit transcription in E. coli. This inhibition can be relieved by adding lactose or isopropyl-β-D-thiogalactopyranoside (IPTG).
   6623..7211    -  rep_origin     ori: high-copy-number ColE1/pMB1/pBR322/pUC origin of replication
