[The description below was written by a language model from this plasmid's Addgene catalogue record and pLannotate feature annotations shown in this document.]
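Description:
pMSCV-HA-human Cyclin L1 beta-IRES-EGFP is a gamma-retroviral expression vector built on the pMSCV (murine stem cell virus) backbone, with a sequenced length of about 7.2 kb. It is propagated in E. coli using a ColE1/pUC-type origin of replication and selected with ampicillin through the β-lactamase gene. The bacterial portion also carries short remnants of earlier cloning vectors (fragments of rop, bom, lacZα, TcR and lacI, plus a lac promoter/operator), which are annotation leftovers rather than functional parts.

The retroviral cassette is flanked by 5′ and 3′ LTRs from murine embryonic stem cell virus. Downstream of the 5′ LTR lie the MESV Ψ packaging signal and a truncated gag segment lacking its start codon, which together promote efficient encapsidation of the genomic RNA when the plasmid is introduced into a packaging cell line supplying gag, pol and env in trans. The catalogue lists "MESVΨ" as the promoter, but Ψ is a packaging signal; in this vector design transcription is driven from the 5′ LTR. The insert is the human CCNL1 beta isoform (roughly 0.7 kb), cloned between EcoRI and XhoI sites and carrying an N-terminal HA epitope tag according to the record. The tag is not separately annotated in the feature table. An EMCV IRES follows, allowing cap-independent translation of EGFP from the same bicistronic transcript, so green fluorescence marks cells expressing the cyclin.

The construct is used to express HA-tagged Cyclin L1 beta in mammalian cells by retroviral transduction or by transfection, with EGFP available for identifying or sorting expressing cells and HA for detection or immunoprecipitation. The associated work examined cyclin L isoform interactions with CDK11 and splicing factors and their effects on splice site selection.
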