Addgene plasmid #240141: pMSCV-HA-human Cyclin L1 beta-IRES-EGFP
Purpose: Express Cyclin L1 beta
Depositing lab: Vincent Kidd & Jill Lahti & Martine Roussel. Depositing organization: St. Jude Children's Research Hospital. Publication: Characterization of cyclin L1 and L2 interactions with CDK11 and splicing factors: influence of cyclin L isoforms on splice site selection. Loyer P, Trembley JH, Grenet JA, Busson A, Corlu A, Zhao W, Kocak M, Kidd VJ, Lahti JM. J Biol Chem. 2008 Mar 21;283(12):7721-32. doi: 10.1074/jbc.M708188200. Epub 2008 Jan 23. PubMed 18216018.
Backbone
  Vector backbone: pMSCV
  Backbone size w/o insert (bp): 6511
  Vector type: Retroviral
Growth in bacteria
  Bacterial resistance: Ampicillin, 100 μg/mL
  Growth temperature: 37°C
  Growth strain: NEB Stable
  Copy number: Unknown
Gene/Insert
  Gene/Insert name: Cyclin L1 beta
  Species: H. sapiens (human)
  Insert size (bp): 696
  Entrez Gene: CCNL1 (a.k.a. ANIA6A, BM-001, PRO1073, ania-6a)
  Promoter: MESVΨ
  Tag / fusion protein: HA (N terminal on insert)
  Cloning method: Restriction Enzyme; 5′ cloning site EcoRI (not destroyed); 3′ cloning site XhoI (not destroyed)
  Sequencing primers: 5′ MSCV forw; 3′ MSCV rev
Terms and licenses: Academic/Nonprofit Terms; Industry Terms: Not Available to Industry
Depositor comments: Plasmid developed at St Jude Children's Research Hospital by the late Drs Vincent Kidd and Jill Lahti. Dr Roussel is responsible for the distribution of the plasmids.
How to cite: pMSCV-HA-human Cyclin L1 beta-IRES-EGFP was a gift from Vincent Kidd & Jill Lahti & Martine Roussel (Addgene plasmid # 240141 ; http://n2t.net/addgene:240141 ; RRID:Addgene_240141)
